>Addgene plasmid #195695 | pBEL1933 | addgene full sequence | sequence record 383658 | Addgene NGS Result
CATTCAGAGAAGAAACCAATTGTCCATATTGCATCAGACATTGCCGTCACTGCGTCTTTTACTGGCTCTT
CTCGCTAACCAAACCGGTAACCCCGCTTATTAAAAGCATTCTGTAACAAAGCGGGACCAAAGCCATGACA
AAAACGCGTAACAAAAGTGTCTATAATCACGGCAGAAAAGTCCACATTGATTATTTGCACGGCGTCACAC
TTTGCTATGCCATAGCATTTTTATCCATAAGATTAGCGGATCCTACCTGACGCTTTTTATCGCAACTCTC
TACTGTTTCTCCATACCCGTTTTTTTGGGCTAGCCGAAGGGTGAATTATGGAGCAGTCTGTGGCGAATTT
AGTCGATATGCGCGATGTCAGTTTTACGCGTGGCAATCGCTGCATCTTCGATAATATTTCCCTGACCGTG
CCGCGAGGGAAGATCACGGCGATCATGGGGCCATCGGGCATCGGTAAAACGACGCTACTCCGTCTGATTG
GCGGGCAAATCGCACCAGATCATGGTGAGATCCTTTTCGATGGTGAGAATATTCCGGCGATGTCTCGTTC
GCGCCTGTATACAGTGCGCAAACGGATGAGCATGTTATTTCAGTCCGGGGCGTTGTTCACTGATATGAAC
GTATTTGACAACGTCGCCTATCCACTGCGCGAACATACCCAACTTCCCGCGCCATTGTTGCATAGTACGG
TGATGATGAAGCTGGAGGCCGTGGGGCTGCGTGGAGCGGCTAAACTAATGCCTTCTGAACTTTCCGGTGG
GATGGCGCGGCGTGCAGCGCTGGCGCGTGCGATTGCGCTGGAGCCGGATCTCATCATGTTTGATGAACCT
TTTGTTGGGCAAGATCCCATCACCATGGGCGTACTGGTGAAGCTGATTTCTGAGCTGAACAGCGCGCTGG
GCGTGACTTGTGTGGTGGTTTCTCACGATGTGCCGGAAGTGTTAAGTATTGCGGATCACGCCTGGATCCT
GGCGGACAAAAAAATTGTCGCTCATGGCAGTGCCCAGGCGTTGCAGGCGAATCCTGATCCGCGCGTACGT
CAGTTTCTGGACGGGATAGCTGACGGGCCTGTTCCGTTCCGCTATCCTGCCGGCGATTATCACGCTGATC
TTTTACCAGGGAGTTAAGCCACTC
[780 nt withheld, positions 1145-1924]
TGAGTTCATGCAAACGAAAAAAAATGAAATTTGGGTGGGTATCTTTTTATTAGCAGCACTGCTGGCGGCG
CTGTTTGTTTGCCTGAAGGCGGCGAACGTGACGTCCATACGTACTGAACCGACCTACACGCTTTATGCGA
CGTTCGATAACATTGGCGGCCTGAAAGCGCGCTCTCCGGTCAGTATTGGTGGCGTTGTTGTGGGTCGGGT
GGCGGATATTACGCTGGACCCGAAAACCTATCTGCCGCGCGTAACGCTGGAAATTGAACAACGTTATAAC
CACATTCCAGATACCAGTTCGCTGAGCATTCGTACTTCCGGCCTGCTGGGGGAACAATATCTGGCATTAA
ACGTCGGTGCGGAAGACCCGGAACTGGGGACTGCTATCCTGAAGGATGGCGATACAATTCAGGACACTAA
GTCTGCGATGGTGCTGGAAGATCTCATTGGTCAGTTCCTTTACGGTAGTAAAGGCGATGACAATAAGAAT
AGTGGCGATGCGCCAGCTGCTGCGCCAGGTAATAATGAAACCACTGAACCTGTGGGTACAACGAAATAAT
TTCAGGAGAACCGACGC
[633 nt withheld, positions 2502-3134]
TAATGAGCGAGTCACTGAGCTGGATGCAGACGGGTGACACGCTGGCGTTATCCGGAGAGCTGGATCAGGA
CGTTTTGCTACCGCTTTGGGAAATGCGTGAGGAAGCGGTGAAGGGGATTACCTGCATCGATCTTAGCCGT
GTCTCCCGCGTGGATACGGGGGGACTGGCACTGCTGCTCCATCTTATCGATCTGGCGAAAAAGCAGGGCA
ACAATGTGACGCTTCAGGGGGTAAACGACAAAGTGTATACCCTGGCGAAATTGTATAATTTGCCTGCTGA
TGTTCTGCCTCGTTAAGGTACCAAATTCCAGAAAAGAGACGCTGAAAAGCGTCTTTTTTCGTTTTGGTCC
TGGTCTGAGGAATGGTTGTAAGCTTGGCTGTTTTGGCGGATGAGAGAAGATTTTCAGCCTGATACAGATT
AAATCAGAACGCAGAAGCGGTCTGATAAAACAGAATTTGCCTGGCGGCAGTAGCGCGGTGGTCCCACCTG
ACCCCATGCCGAACTCAGAAGTGAAACGCCGTAGCGCCGATGGTAGTGTGGGGTCTCCCCATGCGAGAGT
AGGGAACTGCCAGGCATCAAATAAAACGAAAGGCTCAGTCGAAAGACTGGGCCTTTCGTTTTATCTGTTG
TTTGTCGGTGAACGCTCTCCTGAGTAGGACAAATCCGCCGGGAGCGGATTTGAACGTTGCGAAGCAACGG
CCCGGAGGGTGGCGGGCAGGACGCCCGCCATAAACTGCCAGGCATCAAATTAAGCAGAAGGCCATCCTGA
CGGATGGCCTTTTTGCGTTTCTACAAACTCTTTTGTTTATTTTTCTAAATACATTCAAATATGTATCCGC
TCATGAGACAATAACCCTGATAAATGCTTCAATAATATTGAAAAAGGAAGAGTATGAGTATTCAACATTT
CCGTGTCGCCCTTATTCCCTTTTTTGCGGCATTTTGCCTTCCTGTTTTTGCTCACCCAGAAACGCTGGTG
AAAGTAAAAGATGCTGAAGATCAGTTGGGTGCACGAGTGGGTTACATCGAACTGGATCTCAACAGCGGTA
AGATCCTTGAGAGTTTTCGCCCCGAAGAACGTTTTCCAATGATGAGCACTTTTAAAGTTCTGCTATGTGG
CGCGGTATTATCCCGTGTTGACGCCGGGCAAGAGCAACTCGGTCGCCGCATACACTATTCTCAGAATGAC
TTGGTTGAGTACTCACCAGTCACAGAAAAGCATCTTACGGATGGCATGACAGTAAGAGAATTATGCAGTG
CTGCCATAACCATGAGTGATAACACTGCGGCCAACTTACTTCTGACAACGATCGGAGGACCGAAGGAGCT
AACCGCTTTTTTGCACAACATGGGGGATCATGTAACTCGCCTTGATCGTTGGGAACCGGAGCTGAATGAA
GCCATACCAAACGACGAGCGTGACACCACGATGCCTGCAGCAATGGCAACAACGTTGCGCAAACTATTAA
CTGGCGAACTACTTACTCTAGCTTCCCGGCAACAATTAATAGACTGGATGGAGGCGGATAAAGTTGCAGG
ACCACTTCTGCGCTCGGCCCTTCCGGCTGGCTGGTTTATTGCTGATAAATCTGGAGCCGGTGAGCGTGGG
TCTCGCGGTATCATTGCAGCACTGGGGCCAGATGGTAAGCCCTCCCGTATCGTAGTTATCTACACGACGG
GGAGTCAGGCAACTATGGATGAACGAAATAGACAGATCGCTGAGATAGGTGCCTCACTGATTAAGCATTG
GTAACTGTCAGACCAAGTTTACTCATATATACTTTAGATTGATT
[125 nt withheld, positions 4929-5053]
C
[141 nt withheld, positions 5055-5195]
CCTTTGACGTTGGAGTCCACGTTCTTT
[37 nt withheld, positions 5223-5259]
ACCCTATCTCGGGCTATTCTTTTGATTTATAAGGGATTTTGCCGATTTCGGCCTATTGGTTAAAAAATGA
GCTGATTTAACAAAAATTTAACGCGAATTTTAACAAAATATTAACGTTTACAATTTAAAAGGATCTAGGT
GAAGATCCTTTTTGATAATCTCATGACCAAAATCCCTTAACGTGAGTTTTCGTTCCACTGAGCGTCAGAC
CCCGTAGAAAAGATCAAAGGATCTTCTTGAGATCCTTTTTTTCTGCGCGTAATCTGCTGCTTGCAAACAA
AAAAACCACCGCTACCAGCGGTGGTTTGTTTGCCGGATCAAGAGCTACCAACTCTTTTTCCGAAGGTAAC
TGGCTCAGCAGAGCGCAGATACCAAATACTGTCCTTCTAGTGTAGCCGTAGTTAGGCCACCACTTCAAGA
ACTCTGTAGCACCGCCTACATACCTCGCTCTGCTAATCCTGTTACCAGTGGCTGCTGCCAGTGGCGATAA
GTCGTGTCTTACCGGGTTGGACTCAAGACGATAGTTACCGGATAAGGCGCAGCGGTCGGGCTGAACGGGG
GGTTCGTGCACACAGCCCAGCTTGGAGCGAACGACCTACACCGAACTGAGATACCTACAGCGTGAGCTAT
GAGAAAGCGCCACGCTTCCCGAAGGGAGAAAGGCGGACAGGTATCCGGTAAGCGGCAGGGTCGGAACAGG
AGAGCGCACGAGGGAGCTTCCAGGGGGAAACGCCTGGTATCTTTATAGTCCTGTCGGGTTTCGCCACCTC
TGACTTGAGCGTCGATTTTTGTGATGCTCGTCAGGGGGGCGGAGCCTATGGAAAAACGCCAGCAACGCGG
CCTTTTTACGGTTCCTGGCCTTTTGCTGGCCTTTTGCTCACATGTTCTTTCCTGCGTTATCCCCTGATTC
TGTGGATAACCGTATTACCGCCTTTGAGTGAGCTGATACCGCTCGCCGCAGCCGAACGACCGAGCGCAGC
GAGTCAGTGAGCGAGGAAGCGGAAGAGCGCCTGATGCGGTATTTTCTCCTTACGCATCTGTGCGGTATTT
CACACCGCATAGGGTCATGGCTGCGCCCCGACACCCGCCAACACCCGCTGACGCGCCCTGACGGGCTTGT
CTGCTCCCGGCATCCGCTTACAGACAAGCTGTGACCGTCTCCGGGAGCTGCATGTGTCAGAGGTTTTCAC
CGTCATCACCGAAACGCGCGAGGCAGAAGGAGATGGCGCCCAACAGTCCCCCGGCCACGGGGCCTGCCAC
CATACCCACGCCGAAACAAGCGCTCATGAGCCCGAAGTGGCGAGCCCGATCTTCCCCATCGGTGATGTCG
GCGATATAGGCGCCAGCAACCGCACCTGTGGCGCCGGTGATGCCGGCCACGATGCGTCCGGCGTAGAGGA
TCTGCTCATGTTTGACAGCTTATCATCGATGCATAATGTGCCTGTCAAATGGACGAAGCAGGGATTCTGC
AAACCCTATGCTACTCCGTCAAGCCGTCAATTGTCTGATTCGTTACCAATTATGACAACTTGACGGCTAC
ATCATTCACTTTTTCTTCACAACCGGCACGGAACTCGCTCGGGCTGGCCCCGGTGCATTTTTTAAATACC
CGCGAGAAATAGAGTTGATCGTCAAAACCAACATTGCGACCGACGGTGGCGATAGGCATCCGGGTGGTGC
TCAAAAGCAGCTTCGCCTGGCTGATACGTTGGTCCTCGCGCCAGCTTAAGACGCTAATCCCTAACTGCTG
GCGGAAAAGATGTGACAGACGCGACGGCGACAAGCAAACATGCTGTGCGACGCTGGCGATATCAAAATTG
CTGTCTGCCAGGTGATCGCTGATGTACTGACAAGCCTCGCGTACCCGATTATCCATCGGTGGATGGAGCG
ACTCGTTAATCGCTTCCATGCGCCGCAGTAACAATTGCTCAAGCAGATTTATCGCCAGCAGCTCCGAATA
GCGCCCTTCCCCTTGCCCGGCGTTAATGATTTGCCCAAACAGGTCGCTGAAATGCGGCTGGTGCGCTTCA
TCCGGGCGAAAGAACCCCGTATTGGCAAATATTGACGGCCAGTTAAGCCATTCATGCCAGTAGGCGCGCG
GACGAAAGTAAACCCACTGGTGATACCATTCGCGAGCCTCCGGATGACGACCGTAGTGATGAATCTCTCC
TGGCGGGAACAGCAAAATATCACCCGGTCGGCAAACAAATTCTCGTCCCTGATTTTTCACCACCCCCTGA
CCGCGAATGGTGAGATTGAGAATATAACCTTTCATTCCCAGCGGTCGGTCGATAAAAAAATCGAGATAAC
CGTTGGCCTCAATCGGCGTTAAACCCGCCACCAGATGGGCATTAAACGAGTATCCCGGCAGCAGGGGATC
ATTTTGCGCTTCAGCCATACTTTTCATACTCCCGC
Features (pLannotate 1.2.2; 18 found; start..end, strand, type, name):
     10..294     +  promoter       araBAD promoter: araBAD; promoter of the L-arabinose operon of E. coli; the araC regulatory gene is transcribed in the opposite direction (Guzman et al., 1995)
    328..1134    +  CDS            mlaF: MLAF_ECOLI - Also known as yrbF. Experimental evidence at protein level: Swiss-Prot protein existence level 1. Part of the ABC transporter complex MlaFEDB, which is involved in a phospholipid transport pathway that maintains lipid asymmetry in the outer membrane by retrograde trafficking of phospholipids from the outer membrane to the inner membrane. Responsible for energy coupling to the transport system. From Escherichia coli (strain K12).
   1145..1924    +  CDS            mlaE (sequence withheld): MLAE_ECOLI - Also known as yrbE. Experimental evidence at protein level: Swiss-Prot protein existence level 1. Part of the ABC transporter complex MlaFEDB, which is involved in a phospholipid transport pathway that maintains lipid asymmetry in the outer membrane by retrograde trafficking of phospholipids from the outer membrane to the inner membrane. Probably responsible for the translocation of the substrate across the membrane. From Escherichia coli (strain K12).
   1932..2480    +  CDS            mlaD: MLAD_ECOLI - Also known as yrbD. Experimental evidence at protein level: Swiss-Prot protein existence level 1. Part of the ABC transporter complex MlaFEDB, which is involved in a phospholipid transport pathway that maintains lipid asymmetry in the outer membrane by retrograde trafficking of phospholipids from the outer membrane to the inner membrane (PubMed:19383799, PubMed:27529189). MlaD functions in substrate binding with strong affinity for phospholipids and modulates ATP hydrolytic activity of the complex (PubMed:27529189). From Escherichia coli (strain K12).
   2502..3134    +  CDS            mlaC (sequence withheld): MLAC_ECOLI - Also known as yrbC. Experimental evidence at protein level: Swiss-Prot protein existence level 1. Involved in a phospholipid transport pathway that maintains lipid asymmetry in the outer membrane by retrograde trafficking of phospholipids from the outer membrane to the inner membrane. May transfer phospholipid across the periplasmic space and deliver it to the MlaFEDB complex at the inner membrane. From Escherichia coli (strain K12).
   3137..3427    +  CDS            mlaB: MLAB_ECOLI - Also known as yrbB. Experimental evidence at protein level: Swiss-Prot protein existence level 1. Part of the ABC transporter complex MlaFEDB, which is involved in a phospholipid transport pathway that maintains lipid asymmetry in the outer membrane by retrograde trafficking of phospholipids from the outer membrane to the inner membrane (PubMed:19383799, PubMed:27529189). MlaB plays critical roles in both the assembly and activity of the complex. May act by modulating MlaF structure and stability (PubMed:27529189). From Escherichia coli (strain K12).
   3593..3708    +  ncRNA          5S rRNA: Accession: RF00001 - 5S ribosomal RNA
   3712..3798    +  terminator     rrnB T1 terminator: Escherichia coli rrnB; transcription terminator T1 from the E. coli rrnB gene
   3890..3917    +  terminator     rrnB T2 terminator: transcription terminator T2 from the E. coli rrnB gene
   3936..4027    +  promoter       AmpR promoter: bla
   4028..4888    +  CDS            AmpR: β-lactamase; bla; confers resistance to ampicillin, carbenicillin, and related antibiotics
   4930..5310    +  rep_origin     M13 ori (sequence partly withheld): M13 bacteriophage origin of replication; arrow indicates direction of (+) strand synthesis
   5496..6083    +  rep_origin     ori: high-copy-number ColE1/pMB1/pBR322/pUC origin of replication
   6269..6320    -  misc_feature   bom (fragment): basis of mobility region from pBR322
   6436..6475    -  CDS            rop (fragment): Rop protein, which maintains plasmids at low copy number; rop
   6476..6661    -  CDS            TcR (fragment): tetracycline efflux protein; tet; confers resistance to tetracycline
   6671..6689    +  promoter       tet promoter (fragment): E. coli promoter for tetracycline efflux protein gene
   6779..7657    -  CDS            araC: L-arabinose regulatory protein; araC
