[The description below was written by a language model from this plasmid's Addgene catalogue record and pLannotate feature annotations shown in this document.]
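Description:
pBEL1933 is a bacterial expression plasmid built on the pBAD-His backbone that carries the E. coli mlaFEDCB operon with a single point mutation, F118A, in MlaD. The five open reading frames (mlaF, mlaE, mlaD, mlaC and mlaB) are arranged in their native order as a polycistronic unit downstream of the araBAD promoter, with the divergently transcribed araC regulator present on the plasmid so that expression responds to L-arabinose. Transcription is terminated by the rrnB T1 and T2 terminators, which are accompanied by a stretch of 5S rRNA sequence carried over from the rrnB region. Although the backbone name implies a His tag, none is annotated in the feature table, so the record does not show whether any of the Mla proteins is tagged.

The plasmid is maintained in E. coli through a ColE1/pMB1-type origin, listed as high copy, and is selected with ampicillin via the bla β-lactamase gene. An M13 phage origin is also present, along with non-functional remnants of pBR322 (fragments of bom, rop, the tetracycline resistance gene and its promoter).

Together, MlaF (the ATPase), MlaE (the permease), MlaD (the phospholipid-binding periplasmic subunit) and MlaB form the inner-membrane ABC transporter MlaFEDB, while MlaC is the periplasmic lipid carrier. This pathway maintains outer-membrane lipid asymmetry. The stated purpose of the construct is complementation, that is, supplying the operon with the MlaD F118A variant to test whether it supports Mla function. The associated study probed protein-protein interactions in the Mla system using structure prediction and deep mutational scanning.
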