Addgene plasmid #195695: pBEL1933
Purpose: Complementation of MlaF-MlaE-MlaD(F118A)-MlaC-MlaB
Depositing lab: Gira Bhabha & Damian Ekiert. Depositing organization: NYU Grossman School of Medicine. Publication: Protein-protein interactions in the Mla lipid transport system probed by computational structure prediction and deep mutational scanning. MacRae MR, Puvanendran D, Haase MAB, Coudray N, Kolich L, Lam C, Baek M, Bhabha G, Ekiert DC. J Biol Chem. 2023 Apr 24:104744. doi: 10.1016/j.jbc.2023.104744. PubMed 37100290.
Backbone
  Vector backbone: pBAD-His
  Vector type: Bacterial Expression
Growth in bacteria
  Bacterial resistance: Ampicillin, 100 μg/mL
  Growth temperature: 37°C
  Growth strain: DH5alpha
  Copy number: High Copy
Gene/Insert
  Gene/Insert name: MlaFEDCB
  Species: E. coli
  Mutation: MlaF-MlaE-MlaD(F118A)-MlaC-MlaB
  Cloning method: Gibson Cloning
Terms and licenses: Academic/Nonprofit Terms; Industry Terms: Not Available to Industry
Depositor comments: Please visit https://www.biorxiv.org/content/10.1101/2022.12.09.519820v1 for bioRxiv preprint.
How to cite: pBEL1933 was a gift from Gira Bhabha & Damian Ekiert (Addgene plasmid # 195695 ; http://n2t.net/addgene:195695 ; RRID:Addgene_195695)
